Addgene plasmid #35283: pBbS5a-RFP
Depositing lab: Jay Keasling. Depositing organization: University of California, Berkeley. Publication: BglBrick vectors and datasheets: A synthetic biology platform for gene expression. Lee TS, Krupa RA, Zhang F, Hajimorad M, Holtz WJ, Prasad N, Lee SK, Keasling JD. J Biol Eng. 2011 Sep 20;5:12. 10.1186/1754-1611-5-12 PubMed 21933410.
Backbone
  Vector backbone: pBb
  Backbone size w/o insert (bp): 5118
  Vector type: Bacterial Expression, Synthetic Biology
Growth in bacteria
  Bacterial resistance: Ampicillin, 100 μg/mL
  Growth temperature: 37°C
  Growth strain: DH5alpha
  Copy number: Low Copy
Gene/Insert
  Gene/Insert name: RFP (alt name: JBEI Part ID: JPUB_000049)
  Species: Synthetic
  Insert size (bp): 678
  Promoter: lacUV5
  Cloning method: Restriction Enzyme
  Sequencing primers: 5′ jkRFP-R (gctttggaaccgtactggaa); 3′ jkRFP-F (tggtcactacgacgctgaag)
Terms and licenses: Academic/Nonprofit Terms; Industry Terms: Not Available to Industry
Depositor comments: JBEI Part ID: JPUB_000049; Origin: SC101
How to cite: pBbS5a-RFP was a gift from Jay Keasling (Addgene plasmid # 35283 ; http://n2t.net/addgene:35283 ; RRID:Addgene_35283)
