[The description below was written by a language model from this plasmid's Addgene catalogue record and pLannotate feature annotations shown in this document.]
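Description:
pBbS5a-RFP is a bacterial expression plasmid from the BglBrick (pBb) family of synthetic-biology vectors, a set of modular plasmids in which origin, promoter system and resistance marker are combined in standardised arrangements. This member carries the pSC101 origin together with its required Rep101 (RepA) replication protein, which keeps it at low copy number in E. coli. It is selected with ampicillin through a β-lactamase gene driven by its own bla promoter and followed by a lambda t0 terminator. The full depositor sequence is 5,796 nt, consistent with the stated 5,118 bp backbone plus a 678 bp insert.

The payload is a synthetic RFP gene, annotated as mRFP1, a monomeric DsRed derivative. It is expressed from the lacUV5 promoter, an "up" mutant of the E. coli lac promoter, with a lac operator immediately downstream. A divergently oriented lacI gene under its native promoter supplies lac repressor from the plasmid itself, so transcription of RFP is held off until it is relieved by IPTG or lactose, independent of the host's repressor level. Tandem rrnB T1 and T7Te terminators follow the reporter and insulate the rest of the plasmid from read-through. The annotation also picks up a CAP binding site next to lacI and a short tetracycline-resistance gene fragment between lacI and the promoter. The fragment appears to be a non-functional remnant, since ampicillin is the only recorded selection.

In this vector series the RFP serves as a reporter for characterising promoter strength and induction behaviour. It also acts as a placeholder that can be replaced by a gene of interest by restriction-enzyme cloning, giving IPTG-inducible, low-copy expression in E. coli.
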