Features (pLannotate 1.2.2; 14 found; start..end, strand, type, name):
     15..36      -  protein_bind   CAP binding site: CAP binding activates transcription in the presence of cAMP. E. coli catabolite activator protein
     49..1131    -  CDS            lacI: lac repressor; lacI; The lac repressor binds to the lac operator to inhibit transcription in E. coli. This inhibition can be relieved by adding lactose or isopropyl-β-D-thiogalactopyranoside (IPTG).
   1132..1209    -  promoter       lacI promoter: lacI
   1217..1496    -  CDS            TcR (fragment): tetracycline efflux protein; tet; confers resistance to tetracycline
   1520..1550    +  promoter       lac UV5 promoter: E. coli lac promoter with an "up" mutation
   1558..1574    +  protein_bind   lac operator: The lac repressor binds to the lac operator to inhibit transcription in E. coli. This inhibition can be relieved by adding lactose or isopropyl-β-D-thiogalactopyranoside (IPTG). lac repressor encoded by lacI
   1615..2292    +  CDS            mRFP1: monomeric derivative of DsRed (Campbell et al., 2002)
   2325..2396    +  terminator     rrnB T1 terminator: transcription terminator T1 from the E. coli rrnB gene
   2412..2439    +  terminator     T7Te terminator: phage T7 early transcription terminator
   2970..3920    -  CDS            Rep101: RepA protein needed for replication with the pSC101 origin; rep101
   3968..4190    -  rep_origin     pSC101 ori: low-copy replication origin that requires the Rep101 protein
   4682..4776    -  terminator     lambda t0 terminator: transcription terminator from phage lambda
   4806..5666    -  CDS            AmpR: β-lactamase; bla; confers resistance to ampicillin, carbenicillin, and related antibiotics
   5667..5771    -  promoter       AmpR promoter: bla
>Addgene plasmid #35283 | pBbS5a-RFP | depositor full sequence | sequence record 42950 | pBbS5a-RFP sequence 5796 bps
GACGTCGGTGCCTAATGAGTGAGCTAACTTACATTAATTGCGTTGCGCTCACTGCCCGCTTTCCAGTCGG
GAAACCTGTCGTGCCAGCTGCATTAATGAATCGGCCAACGCGCGGGGAGAGGCGGTTTGCGTATTGGGCG
CCAGGGTGGTTTTTCTTTTCACCAGTGAGACGGGCAACAGCTGATTGCCCTTCACCGCCTGGCCCTGAGA
GAGTTGCAGCAAGCGGTCCACGCTGGTTTGCCCCAGCAGGCGAAAATCCTGTTTGATGGTGGTTAACGGC
GGGATATAACATGAGCTGTCTTCGGTATCGTCGTATCCCACTACCGAGATGTCCGCACCAACGCGCAGCC
CGGACTCGGTAATGGCGCGCATTGCGCCCAGCGCCATCTGATCGTTGGCAACCAGCATCGCAGTGGGAAC
GATGCCCTCATTCAGCATTTGCATGGTTTGTTGAAAACCGGACATGGCACTCCAGTCGCCTTCCCGTTCC
GCTATCGGCTGAATTTGATTGCGAGTGAGATATTTATGCCAGCCAGCCAGACGCAGACGCGCCGAGACAG
AACTTAATGGGCCCGCTAACAGCGCGATTTGCTGGTGACCCAATGCGACCAGATGCTCCACGCCCAGTCG
CGTACCGTCTTCATGGGAGAAAATAATACTGTTGATGGGTGTCTGGTCAGAGACATCAAGAAATAACGCC
GGAACATTAGTGCAGGCAGCTTCCACAGCAATGGCATCCTGGTCATCCAGCGGATAGTTAATGATCAGCC
CACTGACGCGTTGCGCGAGAAGATTGTGCACCGCCGCTTTACAGGCTTCGACGCCGCTTCGTTCTACCAT
CGACACCACCACGCTGGCACCCAGTTGATCGGCGCGAGATTTAATCGCCGCGACAATTTGCGACGGCGCG
TGCAGGGCCAGACTGGAGGTGGCAACGCCAATCAGCAACGACTGTTTGCCCGCCAGTTGTTGTGCCACGC
GGTTGGGAATGTAATTCAGCTCCGCCATCGCCGCTTCCACTTTTTCCCGCGTTTTCGCAGAAACGTGGCT
GGCCTGGTTCACCACGCGGGAAACGGTCTGATAAGAGACACCGGCATACTCTGCGACATCGTATAACGTT
ACTGGTTTCACATTCACCACCCTGAATTGACTCTCTTCCGGGCGCTATCATGCCATACCGCGAAAGGTTT
TGCGCCATTCGATGGTGTCCGGGATCTCGACGCTCTCCCTTATGCGACTCCTGCATTAGGAAGCAGCCCA
GTAGTAGGTTGAGGCCGTTGAGCACCGCCGCCGCAAGGAATGGTGCATGCAAGGAGATGGCGCCCAACAG
TCCCCCGGCCACGGGGCCTGCCACCATACCCACGCCGAAACAAGCGCTCATGAGCCCGAAGTGGCGAGCC
CGATCTTCCCCATCGGTGATGTCGGCGATATAGGCGCCAGCAACCGCACCTGTGGCGCCGGTGATGCCGG
CCACGATGCGTCCGGCGTAGAGGATCGAGATCGTTTAGGCACCCCAGGCTTTACACTTTATGCTTCCGGC
TCGTATAATGTGTGGAATTGTGAGCGGATAACAATTTCAGAATTCAAAAGATCTTTTAAGAAGGAGATAT
ACATATGGCGAGTAGCGAAGACGTTATCAAAGAGTTCATGCGTTTCAAAGTTCGTATGGAAGGTTCCGTT
AACGGTCACGAGTTCGAAATCGAAGGTGAAGGTGAAGGTCGTCCGTACGAAGGTACCCAGACCGCTAAAC
TGAAAGTTACCAAAGGTGGTCCGCTGCCGTTCGCTTGGGACATCCTGTCCCCGCAGTTCCAGTACGGTTC
CAAAGCTTACGTTAAACACCCGGCTGACATCCCGGACTACCTGAAACTGTCCTTCCCGGAAGGTTTCAAA
TGGGAACGTGTTATGAACTTCGAAGACGGTGGTGTTGTTACCGTTACCCAGGACTCCTCCCTGCAAGACG
GTGAGTTCATCTACAAAGTTAAACTGCGTGGTACCAACTTCCCGTCCGACGGTCCGGTTATGCAGAAAAA
AACCATGGGTTGGGAAGCTTCCACCGAACGTATGTACCCGGAAGACGGTGCTCTGAAAGGTGAAATCAAA
ATGCGTCTGAAACTGAAAGACGGTGGTCACTACGACGCTGAAGTTAAAACCACCTACATGGCTAAAAAAC
CGGTTCAGCTGCCGGGTGCTTACAAAACCGACATCAAACTGGACATCACCTCCCACAACGAAGACTACAC
CATCGTTGAACAGTACGAACGTGCTGAAGGTCGTCACTCCACCGGTGCTTAAGGATCCAAACTCGAGTAA
GGATCTCCAGGCATCAAATAAAACGAAAGGCTCAGTCGAAAGACTGGGCCTTTCGTTTTATCTGTTGTTT
GTCGGTGAACGCTCTCTACTAGAGTCACACTGGCTCACCTTCGGGTGGGCCTTTCTGCGTTTATACCTAG
GGTACGGGTTTTGCTGCCCGCAAACGGGCTGTTCTGGTGTTGCTAGTTTGTTATCAGAATCGCAGATCCG
GCTTCAGCCGGTTTGCCGGCTGAAAGCGCTATTTCTTCCAGAATTGCCATGATTTTTTCCCCACGGGAGG
CGTCACTGGCTCCCGTGTTGTCGGCAGCTTTGATTCGATAAGCAGCATCGCCTGTTTCAGGCTGTCTATG
TGTGACTGTTGAGCTGTAACAAGTTGTCTCAGGTGTTCAATTTCATGTTCTAGTTGCTTTGTTTTACTGG
TTTCACCTGTTCTATTAGGTGTTACATGCTGTTCATCTGTTACATTGTCGATCTGTTCATGGTGAACAGC
TTTGAATGCACCAAAAACTCGTAAAAGCTCTGATGTATCTATCTTTTTTACACCGTTTTCATCTGTGCAT
ATGGACAGTTTTCCCTTTGATATGTAACGGTGAACAGTTGTTCTACTTTTGTTTGTTAGTCTTGATGCTT
CACTGATAGATACAAGAGCCATAAGAACCTCAGATCCTTCCGTATTTAGCCAGTATGTTCTCTAGTGTGG
TTCGTTGTTTTTGCGTGAGCCATGAGAACGAACCATTGAGATCATACTTACTTTGCATGTCACTCAAAAA
TTTTGCCTCAAAACTGGTGAGCTGAATTTTTGCAGTTAAAGCATCGTGTAGTGTTTTTCTTAGTCCGTTA
TGTAGGTAGGAATCTGATGTAATGGTTGTTGGTATTTTGTCACCATTCATTTTTATCTGGTTGTTCTCAA
GTTCGGTTACGAGATCCATTTGTCTATCTAGTTCAACTTGGAAAATCAACGTATCAGTCGGGCGGCCTCG
CTTATCAACCACCAATTTCATATTGCTGTAAGTGTTTAAATCTTTACTTATTGGTTTCAAAACCCATTGG
TTAAGCCTTTTAAACTCATGGTAGTTATTTTCAAGCATTAACATGAACTTAAATTCATCAAGGCTAATCT
CTATATTTGCCTTGTGAGTTTTCTTTTGTGTTAGTTCTTTTAATAACCACTCATAAATCCTCATAGAGTA
TTTGTTTTCAAAAGACTTAACATGTTCCAGATTATATTTTATGAATTTTTTTAACTGGAAAAGATAAGGC
AATATCTCTTCACTAAAAACTAATTCTAATTTTTCGCTTGAGAACTTGGCATAGTTTGTCCACTGGAAAA
TCTCAAAGCCTTTAACCAAAGGATTCCTGATTTCCACAGTTCTCGTCATCAGCTCTCTGGTTGCTTTAGC
TAATACACCATAAGCATTTTCCCTACTGATGTTCATCATCTGAGCGTATTGGTTATAAGTGAACGATACC
GTCCGTTCTTTCCTTGTAGGGTTTTCAATCGTGGGGTTGAGTAGTGCCACACAGCATAAAATTAGCTTGG
TTTCATGCTCCGTTAAGTCATAGCGACTAATCGCTAGTTCATTTGCTTTGAAAACAACTAATTCAGACAT
ACATCTCAATTGGTCTAGGTGATTTTAATCACTATACCAATTGAGATGGGCTAGTCAATGATAATTACTA
GTCCTTTTCCCGGGTGATCTGGGTATCTGTAAATTCTGCTAGACCTTTGCTGGAAAACTTGTAAATTCTG
CTAGACCCTCTGTAAATTCCGCTAGACCTTTGTGTGTTTTTTTTGTTTATATTCAAGTGGTTATAATTTA
TAGAATAAAGAAAGAATAAAAAAAGATAAAAAGAATAGATCCCAGCCCTGTGTATAACTCACTACTTTAG
TCAGTTCCGCAGTATTACAAAAGGATGTCGCAAACGCTGTTTGCTCCTCTACAAAACAGACCTTAAAACC
CTAAAGGCTTAAGTAGCACCCTCGCAAGCTCGGGCAAATCGCTGAATATTCCTTTTGTCTCCGACCATCA
GGCACCTGAGTCGCTGTCTTTTTCGTGACATTCAGTTCGCTGCGCTCACGGCTCTGGCAGTGAATGGGGG
TAAATGGCACTACAGGCGCCTTTTATGGATTCATGCAAGGAAACTACCCATAATACAAGAAAAGCCCGTC
ACGGGCTTCTCAGGGCGTTTTATGGCGGGTCTGCTATGTGGTGCTATCTGACTTTTTGCTGTTCAGCAGT
TCCTGCCCTCTGATTTTCCAGTCTGACCACTTCGGATTATCCCGTGACAGGTCATTCAGACTGGCTAATG
CACCCAGTAAGGCAGCGGTATCATCAACAGGCTTACCCGTCTTACTGTCCCTAGTGCTTGGATTCTCACC
AATAAAAAACGCCCGGCGGCAACCGAGCGTTCTGAACAAATCCAGATGGAGTTCTGAGGTCATTACTGGA
TCTATCAACAGGAGTCCAAGCGAGCTCGTAAACTTGGTCTGACAGTTACCAATGCTTAATCAGTGAGGCA
CCTATCTCAGCGATCTGTCTATTTCGTTCATCCATAGTTGCCTGACTCCCCGTCGTGTAGATAACTACGA
TACGGGAGGGCTTACCATCTGGCCCCAGTGCTGCAATGATACCGCGAGACCCACGCTCACCGGCTCCAGA
TTTATCAGCAATAAACCAGCCAGCCGGAAGGGCCGAGCGCAGAAGTGGTCCTGCAACTTTATCCGCCTCC
ATCCAGTCTATTAATTGTTGCCGGGAAGCTAGAGTAAGTAGTTCGCCAGTTAATAGTTTGCGCAACGTTG
TTGCCATTGCTACAGGCATCGTGGTGTCACGCTCGTCGTTTGGTATGGCTTCATTCAGCTCCGGTTCCCA
ACGATCAAGGCGAGTTACATGATCCCCCATGTTGTGCAAAAAAGCGGTTAGCTCCTTCGGTCCTCCGATC
GTTGTCAGAAGTAAGTTGGCCGCAGTGTTATCACTCATGGTTATGGCAGCACTGCATAATTCTCTTACTG
TCATGCCATCCGTAAGATGCTTTTCTGTGACTGGTGAGTACTCAACCAAGTCATTCTGAGAATAGTGTAT
GCGGCGACCGAGTTGCTCTTGCCCGGCGTCAATACGGGATAATACCGCGCCACATAGCAGAACTTTAAAA
GTGCTCATCATTGGAAAACGTTCTTCGGGGCGAAAACTCTCAAGGATCTTACCGCTGTTGAGATCCAGTT
CGATGTAACCCACTCGTGCACCCAACTGATCTTCAGCATCTTTTACTTTCACCAGCGTTTCTGGGTGAGC
AAAAACAGGAAGGCAAAATGCCGCAAAAAAGGGAATAAGGGCGACACGGAAATGTTGAATACTCATACTC
TTCCTTTTTCAATATTATTGAAGCATTTATCAGGGTTATTGTCTCATGAGCGGATACATATTTGAATGTA
TTTAGAAAAATAAACAAATAGGGGTTCCGCGCACATTTCCCCGAAAAGTGCCACCT
