>Addgene plasmid #35283 | pBbS5a-RFP | addgene partial sequence | sequence record 43533 | jkRFP-F 5'-tggtcactacgacgctgaag-3'
GGTGCTTACAAAACCGACATCAAACTGGACATCACCTCCCACAACGAAGACTACACCATCGTTGAACAGT
ACGAACGTGCTGAAGGTCGTCACTCCACCGGTGCTTAAGGATCCAAACTCGAGTAAGGATCTCCAGGCAT
CAAATAAAACGAAAGGCTCAGTCGAAAGACTGGGCCTTTCGTTTTATCTGTTGTTTGTCGGTGAACGCTC
TCTACTAGAGTCACACTGGCTCACCTTCGGGTGGGCCTTTCTGCGTTTATACCTAGGGTACGGGTTTTGC
TGCCCGCAAACGGGCTGTTCTGGTGTTGCTAGTTTGTTATCAGAATCGCAGATCCGGCTTCAGCCGGTTT
GCCGGCTGAAAGCGCTATTTCTTCCAGAATTGCCATGATTTTTTCCCCACGGGAGGCGTCACTGGCTCCC
GTGTTGTCGGCAGCTTTGATTCGATAAGCAGCATCGCCTGTTTCAGGCTGTCTATGTGTGACTGTTGAGC
TGTAACAAGTTGTCTCAGGTGTTCAATTTCATGTTCTAGTTGCTTTGTTTTACTGGTTTCACCTGTTCTA
TTAGGTGTTACATGCTGTTCATCTGTTACATTGTCGATCTGTTCATGGTGAACAGCTTTGAATGCACCAA
AAACTCGTAAAAGCTCTGATGTATCTATCTTTTTTACACCGTTTTCATCTGTGCATATGGACAGTTTTCC
CTTTGATATGTAACGGTGAACAGTTGTTCTACTTTTGTTTGTTAGTCTTGATGCTTCACTGATAGATACA
AGAGCCATAAGAACCTCAGATCCTTCCGTATTTAGCCAGTATGTTCTC
