>Addgene plasmid #35283 | pBbS5a-RFP | addgene partial sequence | sequence record 43534 | jkRFP-R 5'-gctttggaaccgtactggaa-3'
ACCTTTGGTAACTTTCAGTTTAGCGGTCTGGGTACCTTCGTACGGACGACCTTCACCTTCACCTTCGATT
TCGAACTCGTGACCGTTAACGGAACCTTCCATACGAACTTTGAAACGCATGAACTCTTTGATAACGTCTT
CGCTACTCGCCATATGTATATCTCCTTCTTAAAAGATCTTTTGAATTCTGAAATTGTTATCCGCTCACAA
TTCCACACATTATACGAGCCGGAAGCATAAAGTGTAAAGCCTGGGGTGCCTAAACGATCTCGATCCTCTA
CGCCGGACGCATCGTGGCCGGCATCACCGGCGCCACAGGTGCGGTTGCTGGCGCCTATATCGCCGACATC
ACCGATGGGGAAGATCGGGCTCGCCACTTCGGGCTCATGAGCGCTTGTTTCGGCGTGGGTATGGTGGCAG
GCCCCGTGGCCGGGGGACTGTTGGGCGCCATCTCCTTGCATGCACCATTCCTTGCGGCGGCGGTGCTCAA
CGGCCTCAACCTACTACTGGGCTGCTTCCTAATGCAGGAGTCGCATAAGGGAGAGCGTCGAGATCCCGGA
CACCATCGAATGGCGCAAAACCTTTCGCGGTATGGCATGATAGCGCCCGGAAGAGAGTCAATTCAGGGTG
GTGAATGTGAAACCAGTAACGTTATACGATGTCGCAGAGTATGCCGGTGTCTCTTATCAGACCGTTTCCC
GCGTGGTGAACCAGGCCAGCCACGTTTCTGCGAAAACGCGGGAAAAAGTGGAAGCGGCGATGGCGGAGCT
GAATTACATTCCCAACCGCGTGGCACAACAACTGGCGGGCAAACAGTCGTTGCTGANTGGCGTTGCCACC
TCCAGTCTGGCCCTGCACGCGCCGTCGCAAATTGTCGCG
